Addgene plasmid #76301: PRKRA gRNA (BRDN0001146546)
Purpose: 3rd generation lentiviral gRNA plasmid targeting human PRKRA
Depositing lab: John Doench & David Root. Depositing organization: Broad Institute. Publication: Optimized sgRNA design to maximize activity and minimize off-target effects of CRISPR-Cas9. Doench JG, Fusi N, Sullender M, Hegde M, Vaimberg EW, Donovan KF, Smith I, Tothova Z, Wilen C, Orchard R, Virgin HW, Listgarten J, Root DE. Nat Biotechnol. 2016 Jan 18. doi: 10.1038/nbt.3437. PubMed 26780180.
Backbone
  Vector backbone: lentiGuide-Puro
  Backbone manufacturer: Zhang Lab (Addgene plasmid # 52963)
  Vector type: Mammalian Expression, Lentiviral, CRISPR
  Selectable markers: Puromycin
Growth in bacteria
  Bacterial resistance: Ampicillin, 100 μg/mL
  Growth temperature: 37°C
  Growth strain: DH5alpha
  Copy number: High Copy
Gene/Insert
  Gene/Insert name: PRKRA (alt names: PRKRA; NM_001139517.1)
  gRNA/shRNA sequence: CATTACTCACTAAAGAAATG
  Species: H. sapiens (human)
  Entrez Gene: PRKRA (a.k.a. DYT16, HSD14, PACT, RAX)
  Promoter: hU6
  Cloning method: Unknown
  Sequencing primers: 5′ U6-F; 3′ pS2-R
Terms and licenses: Academic/Nonprofit Terms; Industry Terms: Not Available to Industry
Depositor comments: The gRNA was designed to target the following Genbank reference sequence(s): NM_001139517.1,NM_001139518.1,NM_003690.4. Note that this plasmid does NOT contain Cas9. It should be used in conjunction with lentiCas9-Blast (Addgene #52962) or otherwise with cell lines already expressing Cas9. Browse the full kinome gRNA library at http://www.addgene.org/pooled-library/broadgpp-human-kinome/ or visit http://www.broadinstitute.org/rnai/public/ for detailed protocols and information.
How to cite: PRKRA gRNA (BRDN0001146546) was a gift from John Doench & David Root (Addgene plasmid # 76301 ; http://n2t.net/addgene:76301 ; RRID:Addgene_76301)
