[The description below was written by a language model from this plasmid's Addgene catalogue record and pLannotate feature annotations shown in this document.]
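Description:
PRKRA gRNA (BRDN0001146546) is a third-generation lentiviral guide RNA plasmid built on the lentiGuide-Puro backbone and designed to target the human PRKRA gene (also known as PACT, RAX, DYT16 or HSD14). It is propagated in E. coli as a high-copy plasmid through a ColE1/pUC-type origin with ampicillin selection from the β-lactamase gene. The bacterial portion also contains an f1 origin and remnants of a cloning-vector backbone, including lac promoter/operator elements, a lacZα fragment, and T3 and T7 promoters. An SV40 origin and SV40 polyadenylation signal lie just outside the 3' LTR.

The transfer cassette is framed by an RSV promoter fused to a truncated HIV-1 5' LTR, which makes genomic RNA production Tat-independent, and by a self-inactivating ΔU3 3' LTR. Between them are the Ψ packaging signal with a partial gag sequence, the Rev response element for nuclear export of the full-length transcript, and a cPPT/CTS that aids nuclear import of the provirus. The human U6 RNA polymerase III promoter drives the PRKRA-specific spacer joined to the Streptococcus pyogenes Cas9 guide scaffold. Downstream, the EF-1α core promoter with its intron A expresses puromycin N-acetyltransferase for selection of transduced mammalian cells, and a WPRE enhances transcript expression.

The plasmid does not encode Cas9, so it must be paired with a separate Cas9 vector or used in cells that already express the nuclease. The guide was designed against several PRKRA reference transcripts and belongs to a human kinome guide collection, so it is suited to knockout of PRKRA in human cells, either individually or in a screen.
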