Features (pLannotate 1.2.2; 29 found; start..end, strand, type, name):
     14..80      +  CDS            small t antigen (fragment): SV40 (simian virus 40) small t antigen
    106..317     +  promoter       EF-1α core promoter: core promoter for human elongation factor EF-1α
    318..1256    +  intron         EF-1α intron A: intron upstream of the start codon of human EF-1α
   1278..1877    +  CDS            PuroR (fragment): puromycin N-acetyltransferase; pac from Streptomyces; confers resistance to puromycin
   1893..2481    +  misc_feature   WPRE: woodchuck hepatitis virus posttranscriptional regulatory element
   2532..2551    +  misc_feature   cPPT/CTS (fragment): central polypurine tract and central termination sequence of HIV-1
   2553..2786    +  LTR            3' LTR (ΔU3): self-inactivating 3' long terminal repeat (LTR) from HIV-1
   2864..2985    +  polyA_signal   SV40 poly(A) signal: SV40 polyadenylation signal
   3025..3160    +  rep_origin     SV40 ori: SV40 origin of replication
   3181..3199    -  promoter       T7 promoter: promoter for bacteriophage T7 RNA polymerase
   3207..3362    +  CDS            lacZα (fragment): LacZα fragment of β-galactosidase; lacZ fragment
   3367..3795    +  rep_origin     f1 ori (sequence partly withheld): f1 bacteriophage origin of replication; arrow indicates direction of (+) strand synthesis
   3848..3952    +  promoter       AmpR promoter: bla
   3953..4813    +  CDS            AmpR: β-lactamase; bla; confers resistance to ampicillin, carbenicillin, and related antibiotics
   4984..5572    +  rep_origin     ori: high-copy-number ColE1/pMB1/pBR322/pUC origin of replication
   5755..5847    +  CDS            lacI (fragment): lac repressor; lacI; The lac repressor binds to the lac operator to inhibit transcription in E. coli. This inhibition can be relieved by adding lactose or isopropyl-β-D-thiogalactopyranoside (IPTG).
   5860..5881    +  protein_bind   CAP binding site: CAP binding activates transcription in the presence of cAMP. E. coli catabolite activator protein
   5896..5926    +  promoter       lac promoter: promoter for the E. coli lac operon
   5934..5950    +  protein_bind   lac operator: The lac repressor binds to the lac operator to inhibit transcription in E. coli. This inhibition can be relieved by adding lactose or isopropyl-β-D-thiogalactopyranoside (IPTG). lac repressor encoded by lacI
   5995..6013    +  promoter       T3 promoter: promoter for bacteriophage T3 RNA polymerase
   6041..6267    +  promoter       RSV promoter: Rous sarcoma virus enhancer/promoter
   6268..6448    +  LTR            5' LTR (truncated): truncated 5' long terminal repeat (LTR) from HIV-1
   6495..6620    +  misc_feature   HIV-1 Ψ: packaging signal of human immunodeficiency virus type 1
   6604..6967    +  CDS            HIV-1 gag (fragment): gag protein from human immunodeficiency virus 1; gag
   7113..7346    +  misc_feature   RRE: The Rev response element (RRE) of HIV-1 allows for Rev-dependent mRNA export from the nucleus to the cytoplasm.
   7723..7749    +  CDS            Rev (fragment): human immunodeficiency virus 1 (HIV-1) Rev protein; rev; enhances nuclear export of unspliced and incompletely spliced viral mRNAs
   7753..7993    +  promoter       U6 promoter: RNA polymerase III promoter for human U6 snRNA
   8023..8098    +  misc_RNA       gRNA scaffold: guide RNA scaffold for the Streptococcus pyogenes CRISPR/Cas9 system
   8154..8271    +  misc_feature   cPPT/CTS: central polypurine tract and central termination sequence of HIV-1
>Addgene plasmid #76301 | PRKRA gRNA (BRDN0001146546) | addgene full sequence | sequence record 185576 | Addgene Assembled Sequence
CCCGGGTGCAAAGATGGATAAAGTTTTAAACAGAGAGGAATCTTTGCAGCTAATGGACCTTCTAGGTCTT
GAAAGGAGTGGGAATTGGCTCCGGTGCCCGTCAGTGGGCAGAGCGCACATCGCCCACAGTCCCCGAGAAG
TTGGGGGGAGGGGTCGGCAATTGATCCGGTGCCTAGAGAAGGTGGCGCGGGGTAAACTGGGAAAGTGATG
TCGTGTACTGGCTCCGCCTTTTTCCCGAGGGTGGGGGAGAACCGTATATAAGTGCAGTAGTCGCCGTGAA
CGTTCTTTTTCGCAACGGGTTTGCCGCCAGAACACAGGTAAGTGCCGTGTGTGGTTCCCGCGGGCCTGGC
CTCTTTACGGGTTATGGCCCTTGCGTGCCTTGAATTACTTCCACCTGGCTGCAGTACGTGATTCTTGATC
CCGAGCTTCGGGTTGGAAGTGGGTGGGAGAGTTCGAGGCCTTGCGCTTAAGGAGCCCCTTCGCCTCGTGC
TTGAGTTGAGGCCTGGCCTGGGCGCTGGGGCCGCCGCGTGCGAATCTGGTGGCACCTTCGCGCCTGTCTC
GCTGCTTTCGATAAGTCTCTAGCCATTTAAAATTTTTGATGACCTGCTGCGACGCTTTTTTTCTGGCAAG
ATAGTCTTGTAAATGCGGGCCAAGATCTGCACACTGGTATTTCGGTTTTTGGGGCCGCGGGCGGCGACGG
GGCCCGTGCGTCCCAGCGCACATGTTCGGCGAGGCGGGGCCTGCGAGCGCGGCCACCGAGAATCGGACGG
GGGTAGTCTCAAGCTGGCCGGCCTGCTCTGGTGCCTGGCCTCGCGCCGCCGTGTATCGCCCCGCCCTGGG
CGGCAAGGCTGGCCCGGTCGGCACCAGTTGCGTGAGCGGAAAGATGGCCGCTTCCCGGCCCTGCTGCAGG
GAGCTCAAAATGGAGGACGCGGCGCTCGGGAGAGCGGGCGGGTGAGTCACCCACACAAAGGAAAAGGGCC
TTTCCGTCCTCAGCCGTCGCTTCATGTGACTCCACGGAGTACCGGGCGCCGTCCAGGCACCTCGATTAGT
TCTCGAGCTTTTGGAGTACGTCGTCTTTAGGTTGGGGGGAGGGGTTTTATGCGATGGAGTTTCCCCACAC
TGAGTGGGTGGAGACTGAAGTTAGGCCAGCTTGGCACTTGATGTAATTCTCCTTGGAATTTGCCCTTTTT
GAGTTTGGATCTTGGTTCATTCTCAAGCCTCAGACAGTGGTTCAAAGTTTTTTTCTTCCATTTCAGGTGT
CGTGACGTACGGCCACCATGACCGAGTACAAGCCCACGGTGCGCCTCGCCACCCGCGACGACGTCCCCAG
GGCCGTACGCACCCTCGCCGCCGCGTTCGCCGACTACCCCGCCACGCGCCACACCGTCGATCCGGACCGC
CACATCGAGCGGGTCACCGAGCTGCAAGAACTCTTCCTCACGCGCGTCGGGCTCGACATCGGCAAGGTGT
GGGTCGCGGACGACGGCGCCGCCGTGGCGGTCTGGACCACGCCGGAGAGCGTCGAAGCGGGGGCGGTGTT
CGCCGAGATCGGCCCGCGCATGGCCGAGTTGAGCGGTTCCCGGCTGGCCGCGCAGCAACAGATGGAAGGC
CTCCTGGCGCCGCACCGGCCCAAGGAGCCCGCGTGGTTCCTGGCCACCGTCGGAGTCTCGCCCGACCACC
AGGGCAAGGGTCTGGGCAGCGCCGTCGTGCTCCCCGGAGTGGAGGCGGCCGAGCGCGCCGGGGTGCCCGC
CTTCCTGGAGACCTCCGCGCCCCGCAACCTCCCCTTCTACGAGCGGCTCGGCTTCACCGTCACCGCCGAC
GTCGAGGTGCCCGAAGGACCGCGCACCTGGTGCATGACCCGCAAGCCCGGTGCCTGAACGCGTTAAGTCG
ACAATCAACCTCTGGATTACAAAATTTGTGAAAGATTGACTGGTATTCTTAACTATGTTGCTCCTTTTAC
GCTATGTGGATACGCTGCTTTAATGCCTTTGTATCATGCTATTGCTTCCCGTATGGCTTTCATTTTCTCC
TCCTTGTATAAATCCTGGTTGCTGTCTCTTTATGAGGAGTTGTGGCCCGTTGTCAGGCAACGTGGCGTGG
TGTGCACTGTGTTTGCTGACGCAACCCCCACTGGTTGGGGCATTGCCACCACCTGTCAGCTCCTTTCCGG
GACTTTCGCTTTCCCCCTCCCTATTGCCACGGCGGAACTCATCGCCGCCTGCCTTGCCCGCTGCTGGACA
GGGGCTCGGCTGTTGGGCACTGACAATTCCGTGGTGTTGTCGGGGAAATCATCGTCCTTTCCTTGGCTGC
TCGCCTGTGTTGCCACCTGGATTCTGCGCGGGACGTCCTTCTGCTACGTCCCTTCGGCCCTCAATCCAGC
GGACCTTCCTTCCCGCGGCCTGCTGCCGGCTCTGCGGCCTCTTCCGCGTCTTCGCCTTCGCCCTCAGACG
AGTCGGATCTCCCTTTGGGCCGCCTCCCCGCGTCGACTTTAAGACCAATGACTTACAAGGCAGCTGTAGA
TCTTAGCCACTTTTTAAAAGAAAAGGGGGGACTGGAAGGGCTAATTCACTCCCAACGAAGACAAGATCTG
CTTTTTGCTTGTACTGGGTCTCTCTGGTTAGACCAGATCTGAGCCTGGGAGCTCTCTGGCTAACTAGGGA
ACCCACTGCTTAAGCCTCAATAAAGCTTGCCTTGAGTGCTTCAAGTAGTGTGTGCCCGTCTGTTGTGTGA
CTCTGGTAACTAGAGATCCCTCAGACCCTTTTAGTCAGTGTGGAAAATCTCTAGCAGTACGTATAGTAGT
TCATGTCATCTTATTATTCAGTATTTATAACTTGCAAAGAAATGAATATCAGAGAGTGAGAGGAACTTGT
TTATTGCAGCTTATAATGGTTACAAATAAAGCAATAGCATCACAAATTTCACAAATAAAGCATTTTTTTC
ACTGCATTCTAGTTGTGGTTTGTCCAAACTCATCAATGTATCTTATCATGTCTGGCTCTAGCTATCCCGC
CCCTAACTCCGCCCATCCCGCCCCTAACTCCGCCCAGTTCCGCCCATTCTCCGCCCCATGGCTGACTAAT
TTTTTTTATTTATGCAGAGGCCGAGGCCGCCTCGGCCTCTGAGCTATTCCAGAAGTAGTGAGGAGGCTTT
TTTGGAGGCCTAGGGACGTACCCAATTCGCCCTATAGTGAGTCGTATTACGCGCGCTCACTGGCCGTCGT
TTTACAACGTCGTGACTGGGAAAACCCTGGCGTTACCCAACTTAATCGCCTTGCAGCACATCCCCCTTTC
GCCAGCTGGCGTAATAGCGAAGAGGCCCGCACCGATCGCCCTTCCCAACAGTTGCGCAGCCTGAATGGCG
AATGGG
[124 nt withheld, positions 3367-3490]
C
[91 nt withheld, positions 3492-3582]
A
[49 nt withheld, positions 3584-3632]
CCTTTGACGTTGGAGTCCACGTTCTTT
[37 nt withheld, positions 3660-3696]
ACCCTATCTCGGTCTATTCTTTTGATTTATAAGGGATTTTGCCGATTTCGGCCTATTGGTTAAAAAATGA
GCTGATTTAACAAAAATTTAACGCGAATTTTAACAAAATATTAACGCTTACAATTTAGGTGGCACTTTTC
GGGGAAATGTGCGCGGAACCCCTATTTGTTTATTTTTCTAAATACATTCAAATATGTATCCGCTCATGAG
ACAATAACCCTGATAAATGCTTCAATAATATTGAAAAAGGAAGAGTATGAGTATTCAACATTTCCGTGTC
GCCCTTATTCCCTTTTTTGCGGCATTTTGCCTTCCTGTTTTTGCTCACCCAGAAACGCTGGTGAAAGTAA
AAGATGCTGAAGATCAGTTGGGTGCACGAGTGGGTTACATCGAACTGGATCTCAACAGCGGTAAGATCCT
TGAGAGTTTTCGCCCCGAAGAACGTTTTCCAATGATGAGCACTTTTAAAGTTCTGCTATGTGGCGCGGTA
TTATCCCGTATTGACGCCGGGCAAGAGCAACTCGGTCGCCGCATACACTATTCTCAGAATGACTTGGTTG
AGTACTCACCAGTCACAGAAAAGCATCTTACGGATGGCATGACAGTAAGAGAATTATGCAGTGCTGCCAT
AACCATGAGTGATAACACTGCGGCCAACTTACTTCTGACAACGATCGGAGGACCGAAGGAGCTAACCGCT
TTTTTGCACAACATGGGGGATCATGTAACTCGCCTTGATCGTTGGGAACCGGAGCTGAATGAAGCCATAC
CAAACGACGAGCGTGACACCACGATGCCTGTAGCAATGGCAACAACGTTGCGCAAACTATTAACTGGCGA
ACTACTTACTCTAGCTTCCCGGCAACAATTAATAGACTGGATGGAGGCGGATAAAGTTGCAGGACCACTT
CTGCGCTCGGCCCTTCCGGCTGGCTGGTTTATTGCTGATAAATCTGGAGCCGGTGAGCGTGGGTCTCGCG
GTATCATTGCAGCACTGGGGCCAGATGGTAAGCCCTCCCGTATCGTAGTTATCTACACGACGGGGAGTCA
GGCAACTATGGATGAACGAAATAGACAGATCGCTGAGATAGGTGCCTCACTGATTAAGCATTGGTAACTG
TCAGACCAAGTTTACTCATATATACTTTAGATTGATTTAAAACTTCATTTTTAATTTAAAAGGATCTAGG
TGAAGATCCTTTTTGATAATCTCATGACCAAAATCCCTTAACGTGAGTTTTCGTTCCACTGAGCGTCAGA
CCCCGTAGAAAAGATCAAAGGATCTTCTTGAGATCCTTTTTTTCTGCGCGTAATCTGCTGCTTGCAAACA
AAAAAACCACCGCTACCAGCGGTGGTTTGTTTGCCGGATCAAGAGCTACCAACTCTTTTTCCGAAGGTAA
CTGGCTTCAGCAGAGCGCAGATACCAAATACTGTTCTTCTAGTGTAGCCGTAGTTAGGCCACCACTTCAA
GAACTCTGTAGCACCGCCTACATACCTCGCTCTGCTAATCCTGTTACCAGTGGCTGCTGCCAGTGGCGAT
AAGTCGTGTCTTACCGGGTTGGACTCAAGACGATAGTTACCGGATAAGGCGCAGCGGTCGGGCTGAACGG
GGGGTTCGTGCACACAGCCCAGCTTGGAGCGAACGACCTACACCGAACTGAGATACCTACAGCGTGAGCT
ATGAGAAAGCGCCACGCTTCCCGAAGGGAGAAAGGCGGACAGGTATCCGGTAAGCGGCAGGGTCGGAACA
GGAGAGCGCACGAGGGAGCTTCCAGGGGGAAACGCCTGGTATCTTTATAGTCCTGTCGGGTTTCGCCACC
TCTGACTTGAGCGTCGATTTTTGTGATGCTCGTCAGGGGGGCGGAGCCTATGGAAAAACGCCAGCAACGC
GGCCTTTTTACGGTTCCTGGCCTTTTGCTGGCCTTTTGCTCACATGTTCTTTCCTGCGTTATCCCCTGAT
TCTGTGGATAACCGTATTACCGCCTTTGAGTGAGCTGATACCGCTCGCCGCAGCCGAACGACCGAGCGCA
GCGAGTCAGTGAGCGAGGAAGCGGAAGAGCGCCCAATACGCAAACCGCCTCTCCCCGCGCGTTGGCCGAT
TCATTAATGCAGCTGGCACGACAGGTTTCCCGACTGGAAAGCGGGCAGTGAGCGCAACGCAATTAATGTG
AGTTAGCTCACTCATTAGGCACCCCAGGCTTTACACTTTATGCTTCCGGCTCGTATGTTGTGTGGAATTG
TGAGCGGATAACAATTTCACACAGGAAACAGCTATGACCATGATTACGCCAAGCGCGCAATTAACCCTCA
CTAAAGGGAACAAAAGCTGGAGCTGCAAGCTTAATGTAGTCTTATGCAATACTCTTGTAGTCTTGCAACA
TGGTAACGATGAGTTAGCAACATGCCTTACAAGGAGAGAAAAAGCACCGTGCATGCCGATTGGTGGAAGT
AAGGTGGTACGATCGTGCCTTATTAGGAAGGCAACAGACGGGTCTGACATGGATTGGACGAACCACTGAA
TTGCCGCATTGCAGAGATATTGTATTTAAGTGCCTAGCTCGATACATAAACGGGTCTCTCTGGTTAGACC
AGATCTGAGCCTGGGAGCTCTCTGGCTAACTAGGGAACCCACTGCTTAAGCCTCAATAAAGCTTGCCTTG
AGTGCTTCAAGTAGTGTGTGCCCGTCTGTTGTGTGACTCTGGTAACTAGAGATCCCTCAGACCCTTTTAG
TCAGTGTGGAAAATCTCTAGCAGTGGCGCCCGAACAGGGACTTGAAAGCGAAAGGGAAACCAGAGGAGCT
CTCTCGACGCAGGACTCGGCTTGCTGAAGCGCGCACGGCAAGAGGCGAGGGGCGGCGACTGGTGAGTACG
CCAAAAATTTTGACTAGCGGAGGCTAGAAGGAGAGAGATGGGTGCGAGAGCGTCAGTATTAAGCGGGGGA
GAATTAGATCGCGATGGGAAAAAATTCGGTTAAGGCCAGGGGGAAAGAAAAAATATAAATTAAAACATAT
AGTATGGGCAAGCAGGGAGCTAGAACGATTCGCAGTTAATCCTGGCCTGTTAGAAACATCAGAAGGCTGT
AGACAAATACTGGGACAGCTACAACCATCCCTTCAGACAGGATCAGAAGAACTTAGATCATTATATAATA
CAGTAGCAACCCTCTATTGTGTGCATCAAAGGATAGAGATAAAAGACACCAAGGAAGCTTTAGACAAGAT
AGAGGAAGAGCAAAACAAAAGTAAGACCACCGCACAGCAAGCGGCCGCTGATCTTCAGACCTGGAGGAGG
AGATATGAGGGACAATTGGAGAAGTGAATTATATAAATATAAAGTAGTAAAAATTGAACCATTAGGAGTA
GCACCCACCAAGGCAAAGAGAAGAGTGGTGCAGAGAGAAAAAAGAGCAGTGGGAATAGGAGCTTTGTTCC
TTGGGTTCTTGGGAGCAGCAGGAAGCACTATGGGCGCAGCGTCAATGACGCTGACGGTACAGGCCAGACA
ATTATTGTCTGGTATAGTGCAGCAGCAGAACAATTTGCTGAGGGCTATTGAGGCGCAACAGCATCTGTTG
CAACTCACAGTCTGGGGCATCAAGCAGCTCCAGGCAAGAATCCTGGCTGTGGAAAGATACCTAAAGGATC
AACAGCTCCTGGGGATTTGGGGTTGCTCTGGAAAACTCATTTGCACCACTGCTGTGCCTTGGAATGCTAG
TTGGAGTAATAAATCTCTGGAACAGATTTGGAATCACACGACCTGGATGGAGTGGGACAGAGAAATTAAC
AATTACACAAGCTTAATACACTCCTTAATTGAAGAATCGCAAAACCAGCAAGAAAAGAATGAACAAGAAT
TATTGGAATTAGATAAATGGGCAAGTTTGTGGAATTGGTTTAACATAACAAATTGGCTGTGGTATATAAA
ATTATTCATAATGATAGTAGGAGGCTTGGTAGGTTTAAGAATAGTTTTTGCTGTACTTTCTATAGTGAAT
AGAGTTAGGCAGGGATATTCACCATTATCGTTTCAGACCCACCTCCCAACCCCGAGGGGACCCAGAGAGG
GCCTATTTCCCATGATTCCTTCATATTTGCATATACGATACAAGGCTGTTAGAGAGATAATTAGAATTAA
TTTGACTGTAAACACAAAGATATTAGTACAAAATACGTGACGTAGAAAGTAATAATTTCTTGGGTAGTTT
GCAGTTTTAAAATTATGTTTTAAAATGGACTATCATATGCTTACCGTAACTTGAAAGTATTTCGATTTCT
TGGCTTTATATATCTTGTGGAAAGGACGAAACACCGCATTACTCACTAAAGAAATGGTTTTAGAGCTAGA
AATAGCAAGTTAAAATAAGGCTAGTCCGTTATCAACTTGAAAAAGTGGCACCGAGTCGGTGCTTTTTTAA
GCTTGGCGTAACTAGATCTTGAGACAAATGGCAGTATTCATCCACAATTTTAAAAGAAAAGGGGGGATTG
GGGGGTACAGTGCAGGGGAAAGAATAGTAGACATAATAGCAACAGACATACAAACTAAAGAATTACAAAA
ACAAATTACAAAAATTCAAAATTTTCGGGTTTATTACAGGGACAGCAGAGATCCACTTTGGCGCCGGCTC
GAGGGGG
