>Addgene plasmid #76301 | PRKRA gRNA (BRDN0001146546) | depositor partial sequence | sequence record 143761 | Target Sequence
CATTACTCACTAAAGAAATG
