>Addgene plasmid #76301 | PRKRA gRNA (BRDN0001146546) | addgene partial sequence | sequence record 185575 | hU6-F
AGAAAGTAATAATTTCTTGGGTAGTTTGCAGTTTTAAAATTATGTTTTAAAATGGACTATCATATGCTTA
CCGTAACTTGAAAGTATTTCGATTTCTTGGCTTTATATATCTTGTGGAAAGGACGAAACACCGCATTACT
CACTAAAGAAATGGTTTTAGAGCTAGAAATAGCAAGTTAAAATAAGGCTAGTCCGTTATCAACTTGAAAA
AGTGGCACCGAGTCGGTGCTTTTTTAAGCTTGGCGTAACTAGATCTTGAGACAAATGGCAGTATTCATCC
ACAATTTTAAAAGAAAAGGGGGGATTGGGGGGTACAGTGCAGGGGAAAGAATAGTAGACATAATAGCAAC
AGACATACAAACTAAAGAATTACAAAAACAAATTACAAAAATTCAAAATTTTCGGGTTTATTACAGGGAC
AGCAGAGATCCACTTTGGCGCCGGCTCGAGGGGGCCCGGGTGCAAAGATGGATAAAGTTTTAAACAGAGA
GGAATCTTTGCAGCTAATGGACCTTCTAGGTCTTGAAAGGAGTGGGAATTGGCTCCGGTGCCCGTCAGTG
GGCAGAGCGC
